>Addgene plasmid #12783 | DCT.VV.Orf95 | addgene partial sequence | sequence record 19178 | T7 5'-TAATACGACTCACTATAGGG-3'
ACCGAATTCCAGCTGACCACCATGAAAACGATTTCCGTTGTTACGTTGTTATGCGTACTACCTGCTGTTG
TTTATTCAACATGTACTGTACCCACTATGAATAACGCTAAATTAACGTCTACCGAAACATCGTTTAATGA
TAAACAGAAAGTTACGTTTACATGTGATCAGGGATATCATTCTTCGGATCCAAATGCTGTCTGCGAAACA
GATAAATGGAAATACGAAAATCCATGCAAAAAAATGTGCACAGTTTCTGATTACATCTCTGAATTATATA
ATAAACCGCTATACGAAGTGAATTCCACCATGACACTAAGTTGCAACGGCGAAACAAAATATTTTCGTTG
CGAAGAAAAAAATGGAAATACTTCTTGGAATGATACTGTTACGTGTCCTAATGCGGAATGTCAACCTCTT
CAATTAGAACACGGATCGTGTCAACCAGTTAAAGAAAAATACTCATTTGGGGAATATATGACTATCAACT
GTGATGTTGGATATGAGGTTATTGGTGCTTCGTACATAAGTTGTACAGCTAATTCTTGGAATGTTATTCC
ATCATGTCAACAAAAATGTGATATGCCGTCTCTATCTAATGGATTAATTTCCGGATCTACATTTTCTATC
GGTGGCGTTATACATCTTAGTTGTAAAAGTGGTTTTACACTAACGGGGTCTCCATCATCCACATGTATCG
ACGGTAAATGGAAT
