[The description below was written by a language model from this plasmid's Addgene catalogue record.]
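Description:
DCT.VV.Orf95 is a mammalian expression plasmid built on the commercial pcDNA 3.1D V5-His-TOPO backbone (about 5.5 kb without insert) and carrying a 954 bp open reading frame from vaccinia virus. The insert, named VV.Orf95 within its library, is also recorded as VV_WR_187 and described as an EEV (extracellular enveloped virion) glycoprotein. It is listed as flanked by BamHI sites at both ends, both retained. The plasmid is maintained at high copy in E. coli under ampicillin selection. It also carries a neomycin resistance marker that allows G418 selection in mammalian cells. No feature table accompanies the record, so the promoter and tags are not explicitly stated. This backbone family normally drives expression from the CMV immediate-early promoter, has an upstream T7 promoter (consistent with the T7 sequencing primer listed), and offers C-terminal V5 and polyhistidine tags. The record does not say whether the ORF is in frame with those tags.

The construct belongs to a library of individually cloned vaccinia virus ORFs made for screening, associated with work identifying poxvirus CD8+ T cell determinants to aid the design and characterisation of smallpox vaccines. In such a screen, each viral ORF is expressed in transfected cells so that its product can be tested for recognition by virus-specific T cells. The depositors caution that the plasmid and insert names apply only within this library. They also warn that the cloned sequence may differ from the current canonical GenBank version of the gene, so the insert should be checked against the available quality-control sequence data and the library's supplemental annotation.
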