Addgene plasmid #12783: DCT.VV.Orf95
Purpose: This plasmid was designed for screening purposes and may contain discrepancies relative to the current canonical GenBank version of the gene.
Depositing lab: Jack Bennink & Jon Yewdell. Depositing organization: National Institute of Allergy and Infectious Diseases (NIAID). Publication: Identification of poxvirus CD8+ T cell determinants to enable rational design and characterization of smallpox vaccines. Tscharke DC, Karupiah G, Zhou J, Palmore T, Irvine KR, Haeryfar SM, Williams S, Sidney J, Sette A, Bennink JR, Yewdell JW. J Exp Med. 2005 January 3; 201(1): 95–104. 10.1084/jem.20041912 PubMed 15623576.
Backbone
  Vector backbone: pcDNA 3.1D V5-His-TOPO
  Backbone manufacturer: Invitrogen
  Backbone size w/o insert (bp): 5514
  Vector type: Mammalian Expression
  Selectable markers: Neomycin (select with G418)
Growth in bacteria
  Bacterial resistance: Ampicillin, 100 μg/mL
  Growth temperature: 37°C
  Growth strain: DH5alpha
  Copy number: High Copy
Gene/Insert
  Gene/Insert name: VV.Orf95 (alt names: VV_WR_187; EEV glycoprotein)
  Species: Vaccinia Virus
  Insert size (bp): 954
  GenBank ID: 9791137
  Cloning method: Restriction Enzyme; 5′ cloning site BamHI (not destroyed); 3′ cloning site BamHI (not destroyed)
  Sequencing primers: 5′ Universal T7
Terms and licenses: Academic/Nonprofit Terms; Industry Terms: Not Available to Industry
Depositor comments: Please see the Vaccinia kit page ( https://www.addgene.org/vvorf/ ) for more information. The kit page contains the supplemental VVOrfData spreadsheet, which includes important information about this plasmid. The plasmid and insert names provided here relate only to this library. The name of the ORF (if present) in VACV strain Copenhagen and the name of the ORF (if annotated) in VACV strain WR sequence can be found in VVOrfData spreadsheet. Please note that the amino acid sequence given for each ORF in the spreadsheet may contain some errors. Additionally, changes from the expected sequence may be present in these plasmids. Please see Addgene's quality control sequence and sequencing notes in the VVOrfData spreadsheet before ordering this plasmid.
How to cite: DCT.VV.Orf95 was a gift from Jack Bennink & Jon Yewdell (Addgene plasmid # 12783 ; http://n2t.net/addgene:12783 ; RRID:Addgene_12783)
